>Addgene plasmid #210186 | pRH3218 | addgene full sequence | sequence record 415803 | Addgene NGS Result
GCTGCTTGGCGGTCGAGTTTATCATTATCAATACTGCCATTTCAAAGAATACGTAAATAATTAATAGTAG
TGATTTTCCTAACTTTATTTAGTCAAAAAATTAGCCTTTTAATTCTGCTGTAACCCGTACATGCCCAAAA
TAGGGGGCGGGTTACACAGAATATATAACATCGTAGGTGTCTGGGTGAACAGTTTATTCCTGGCATCCAC
TAAATATAATGGAGCCCGCTTTTTAAGCTGGCATCCAGAAAAAAAAAGAATCCCAGCACCAAAATATTGT
TTTCTTCACCAACCATCAGTTCATAGGTCCATTCTCTTAGCGCAACTACAGAGAACAGGGGCACAAACAG
GCAAAAAACGGGCACAACCTCAATGGAGTGATGCAACCTGCCTGGAGTAAATGATGACACAAGGCAATTG
ACCCACGCATGTATCTATCTCATTTTCTTACACCTTCTATTACCTTCTGCTCTCTCTGATTTGGAAAAAG
CTGAAAAAAAAGGTTGAAACCAGTTCCCTGAAATTATTTCCCTACTTGACTAATAAGTATATAAAGACGG
TAGGTATTGATTGTAATTCTGTAAATCTATTTCTTAAACTTCTTAAATTCTACTTTTATAGTTAGTCTTT
TTTTTAGTTTTAAAACACCAAGAACTTAGTTTCGACGGATCTGCAGGAATTCGATATCAAGCTTATCGAT
ACCGTCGACCTCGAGAATGGCTGCCGTCACATTACATCTAAGAGCTGAAACTAAACCCCTAGAGGCACGT
GCTGCCTTAACACCTACCACGGTTAAAAAACTGATAGCTAAGGGCTTCAAAATATATGTAGAGGACAGTC
CACAATCTACTTTCAATATTAACGAATATCGTCAAGCAGGTGCCATTATAGTGCCTGCAGGTTCATGGAA
AACCGCTCCACGCGACAGAATCATTATAGGTTTGAAGGAAATGCCTGAAACCGATACTTTCCCTCTAGTC
CACGAACACATCCAGTTTGCTCACTGCTACAAAGACCAAGCTGGGTGGCAAAATGTCCTTATGAGATTTA
TTAAGGGACACGGTACTCTATATGATTTGGAATTTTTGGAAAATGACCAAGGTAGAAGAGTTGCTGCCTT
TGGATTTTACGCTGGGTTCGCAGGTGCAGCCCTTGGTGTAAGAGACAATGCATTCAAGCAAACGCATTCT
GACGATGAAGACTTGCCTGCAGTGTCGCCTTACCCCAATGAAAAGGCATTGGTTAAAGATGTTACCAAAG
ATTATAAAGAAGCCTTAGCCACCGGAGCCAGAAAGCCAACCGTGTTAATCATTGGTGCGCTAGGAAGATG
TGGTTCCGGTGCCATCGATCTGTTGCACAAAGTTGGTATTCCAGATGCTAACATATTAAAATGGGATATC
AAAGAAACTTCCCGTGGTGGTCCCTTTGACGAAATTCCACAAGCTGATATTTTTATCAATTGTATATATC
TATCGAAGCCAATTGCTCCTTTCACTAACATGGAGAAACTGAATAATCCTAACAGAAGACTAAGGACCGT
GGTGGACGTATCAGCAGACACTACCAACCCTCACAACCCCATCCCAATATACACTGTGGCTACTGTGTTT
AACAAACCTACCGTTCTGGTACCTACCACTGCCGGGCCTAAATTATCTGTCATCTCTATTGATCACTTGC
CTTCTTTGCTGCCAAGAGAAGCTTCAGAATTTTTCTCTCATGATCTCTTACCATCTTTAGAGCTCCTACC
TCAAAGAAAAACTGCTCCTGTCTGGGTTAGAGCCAAGAAATTGTTCGATAGACATTGCGCTCGTGTTAAA
AGATCTTCAAGATTGGGTCGACGGATCCCCGGGTTAATTAACAGTAAAGGAGAAGAACTTTTCACTGGAG
TTGTCCCAATTCTTGTTGAATTAGATGGTGATGTTAATGGGCACAAATTTTCTGTCAGTGGAGAGGGTGA
AGGTGATGCAACATACGGAAAACTTACCCTTAAATTTATTTGCACTACTGGAAAACTACCTGTTCCATGG
CCAACACTTGTCACTACTTTCACTTATGGTGTTCAATGCTTTTCAAGATACCCAGATCATATGAAACGGC
ATGACTTTTTCAAGAGTGCCATGCCCGAAGGTTATGTACAGGAAAGAACTATATTTTTCAAAGATGACGG
GAACTACAAGACACGTGCTGAAGTCAAGTTTGAAGGTGATACCCTTGTTAATAGAATCGAGTTAAAAGGT
ATTGATTTTAAAGAAGATGGAAACATTCTTGGACACAAATTGGAATACAACTATAACTCACACAATGTAT
ACATCATGGCAGACAAACAAAAGAATGGAATCAAAGTTAACTTCAAAATTAGACACAACATTGAAGATGG
AAGCGTTCAACTAGCAGACCATTATCAACAAAATACTCCAATTGGCGATGGCCCTGTCCTTTTACCAGAC
AACCATTACCTGTCCACACAATCTGCCCTTTCGAAAGATCCCAACGAAAAGAGAGACCACATGGTCCTTC
TTGAGTTTGTAACAGCTGCTGGGATTACACATGGCATGGATGAACTATACAAATAGGGCGCGCCACTTCT
AAATAAGCGAATTTCTTATGATTTATGATTTTTATTATTAAATAAGTTATAAAAAAAATAAGTGTATACA
AATTTTAAAGTGACTCTTAGGTTTTAAAACGAAAATTCTTATTCTTGAGTAACTCTTTCCTGTAGGTCAG
GTTGCTTTCTCAGGTATAGTATGAGGTCGCTCTTATTGACCACACCTCTACCGGCAGCCCTATAGTGAGT
CGTATTACGCGCGCTCACTGGCCGTCGTTTTACAACGTCGTGACTGGGAAAACCCTGGCGTTACCCAACT
TAATCGCCTTGCAGCACATCCCCCTTTCGCCAGCTGGCGTAATAGCGAAGAGGCCCGCACCGATCGCCCT
TCCCAACAGTTGCGCAGCCTGAATGGCGAATGG
[124 nt withheld, positions 2974-3097]
C
[91 nt withheld, positions 3099-3189]
A
[49 nt withheld, positions 3191-3239]
CCTTTGACGTTGGAGTCCACGTTCTTT
[37 nt withheld, positions 3267-3303]
ACCCTATCTCGGTCTATTCTTTTGATTTATAAGGGATTTTGCCGATTTCGGCCTATTGGTTAAAAAATGA
GCTGATTTAACAAAAATTTAACGCGAATTTTAACAAAATATTAACGCTTACAATTTCCTGATGCGGTATT
TTCTCCTTACGCATCTGTGCGGTATTTCACACCGCATAGATCTTATGTATGAAATTCTTAAAAAAGGACA
CCTGTAAGCGTTGATTTCTATGTATGAAGTCCACATTTGATGTAATCATAACAAAGCCTAAAAAATAGGT
ATATCATTTTATAATTATTTGCTGTACAAGTATATCAATAAACTTATATATTACTTGTTTTCTAGATAAG
CTTCGTAACCGACAGTTTCTAACTTTTGTGCTTTGACAAGAACTTCTTCTTCTTGCTTTAATAAAAACTG
TTCCATTTTCGTTGTATAACTTGAATCATAAGCGCCAAGCAGTCTGACAGCCAACAGCGCAGCGTTCGTA
CTATTATTAATAGCGACGGTAGCTACTGGAACACCTCTAGGCATTTGCACAATTGAATGTAAAGAATCTA
CTCCATCTAGACAAGAACCTTTTACGGGCACACCGATGACAGGAAGTGGTGTCATTGCAGCCACCATACC
TGGCAAGTGAGCAGCCCCACCAGCTCCAGCGATAATTGTTTTAATTCCACGCTTGCTTGCGGAAATAGCA
TATGCTGACATCCTATGTGGAGTTCTATGAGCAGAGACTATTGTCACTTCAAATGGAACGCCAAAATCTT
TTAAAACCGCACATGCGGCAGACATTACCGGCAAGTCAGAGTCTGATCCCATGATGATTCCAACCAATGG
TTTGACCATTGCTTCCAAGTCCAACTTTTGAGCGACAGAGATTTTGATTGGAATATCAGTTCTACCTGTA
ATGTAGTTCAGCCTTTGTTCACATTCCGCCATACTGGAGGCAATAATATTTATGTGACCTACTTTTCTGT
TAGGTCTAGACTCTTTTCCATATAAGTACACTGAGGAACCTGGAGTCGCCAATGCTCTTTCGCAAGTTTC
TAGCTCTTTATCTTTTGTATGTTTGTCTCCAAGAACATTTAGCATAATGGCGTTCGTTGTAATGGTGGAG
AAAGATGTGAAATTCTTTGGCATTGGCAAATCCAATATTGATCTCAAATGAGCTTCAAATTGAGAAGTGA
CGCAAGCATCAATGGTATAATGTCCAGAGTTGTGAGGCCTTGGGGCAATTTCGTTAATAAGCAATTCCCC
TGTTTCTAAATAGAACATTTCCACACCAAATATACCACAACCGGGAAAAGATTTGATTGCATTTTCTGCC
AACAACTTCGCCTTAAGTTGAACGGAGTCCGGAACTCTAGCAGGCGCATAACATAAGTCACAAATATTGT
CCTTGTGGATAGTCTCTACAATTGGGTAAGAAAACACTAAACCGTTAACAGACCTCACAATCATGACTGC
TAATTCTTTAGTAAATGGTGCCCATTTTTCGGCGTACAAAGGACGATCCTTCAGTACTTCCAAAGCTTCC
GGAATCATTTCCTTATTCTTTACAACGAAGTTACCTCTTCCATCGTATGCCAAAGTCCTCGACTTCAAGA
CGAATGGAAAACCCAAATCTCTTCCAACATTCAATAGGGACGTCTCACTGGCTTGTTCCACAGGAACACT
TTGGGTAACTGCTATACCATTTTTGATTAAATGCTCTTTTTGAATATATTTGTCTTGTATCAATCTGATT
GTTTCTGGAGAAGGGTAAATTTTTAATTTGGGATGTTTTACTTGAAGATTCTTTAGTGTAGGAACATCAA
CATGCTCAATCTCAATCGTTAGCACATCACATTTTTCAGCTAGTTTTTCGATATCAAGAGGATTGGAAAA
GGAGCCATTAACGTGGTCATTGGAGTTGCTTATTTGTTTGGCAGGAGAATTTTCAGCATCTAGTATTACC
GTCTTAATGTTGAGCCTGTTTGCTGCCTCAACAATCATACGTCCCAATTGTCCCCCTCCTAATATACCAA
CTGTTCTAGAATCCATACTTGATTGTTTTGTCCGATTTTCTTGTTTTTCTTGATTGTTATAGTAGGATGT
ACTTAGAAGAGAGATCCAACGATTTTACGCACCAATTTATACATGAAATGCTCCATAATATTGTCCATTT
AGTTCTTAATAAAAGGTCAGCAAGAGTCAATCACTTAGTATTACCCGGTTCGTAGCCATGCAACAAGAGT
CATTTGTCAGCATAGCTGTAATAATCAATCATGACGTAAGAAATGTATCATAATTAAAAGTTGTTAAAGA
TGTCAGTGTTATGTTGGTGTTACAAAATTCTCGGCTTCTCACTAATATTTAATATCTCTTAAATTTTATC
TGTCTTTGATTCTTTTAAAAAAAGTTATGTATTATTCAAGAATTAATTCAGATCTATTCTTTTGATTTAT
AAGGGATTTTGCCGATTTCGGCCTATTGGTTAAAAAATGAGCTGATTTAACAAAAATTTAACGCGAATTT
TAACAAAATATTAACGCTTACAATTTCCTGATGCGGTATTTTCTCCTTACGCATCTGTGCGGTATTTCAC
ACCGCATATGGTGCACTCTCAGTACAATCTGCTCTGATGCCGCATAGTTAAGCCAGCCCCGACACCCGCC
AACACCCGCTGACGCGCCCTGACGGGCTTGTCTGCTCCCGGCATCCGCTTACAGACAAGCTGTGACCGTC
TCCGGGAGCTGCATGTGTCAGAGGTTTTCACCGTCATCACCGAAACGCGCGAGACGAAAGGGCCTCGTGA
TACGCCTATTTTTATAGGTTAATGTCATGATCTTTTTGTGTGGTGCCCTCCTCCTTGTCAATATTAATGT
TAAAGTGCAATTCTTTTTCCTTATCACGTTGAGCCATTAGTATCAATTTGCTTACCTGTATTCCTTTACA
TCCTCCTTTTTCTCCTTCTTGATAAATGTATGTAGATTGCGTATATAGTTTCGTCTACCCTATGAACATA
TTCCATTTTGTAATTTCGTGTCGTTTCTATTATGAATTTCATTTATAAAGTTTATGTACAAATATCATAA
AAAAAGAGAATCTTTTTAAGCAAGGATTTTCTTAACTTCTTCGGCGACAGCATCACCGACTTCGGTGGTA
CTGTTGGAACCACCTAAATCACCAGTTCTGATACCTGCATCCAAAACCTTTTTAACTGCATCTTCAATGG
CCTTACCTTCTTCAGGCAAGTTCAATGACAATTTCAACATCATTGCAGCAGACAAGATAGTGGCGATAGG
GTTGACCTTATTCTTTGGCAAATCTGGAGCAGAACCGTGGCATGGTTCGTACAAACCAAATGCGGTGTTC
TTGTCTGGCAAAGAGGCCAAGGACGCAGATGGCAACAAACCCAAGGAACCTGGGATAACGGAGGCTTCAT
CGGAGATGATATCACCAAACATGTTGCTGGTGATTATAATACCATTTAGGTGGGTTGGGTTCTTAACTAG
GATCATGGCGGCAGAATCAATCAATTGATGTTGAACCTTCAATGTAGGGAATTCGTTCTTGATGGTTTCC
TCCACAGTTTTTCTCCATAATCTTGAAGAGGCCAAAACATTAGCTTTATCCAAGGACCAAATAGGCAATG
GTGGCTCATGTTGTAGGGCCATGAAAGCGGCCATTCTTGTGATTCTTTGCACTTCTGGAACGGTGTATTG
TTCACTATCCCAAGCGACACCATCACCATCGTCTTCCTTTCTCTTACCAAAGTAAATACCTCCCACTAAT
TCTCTGACAACAACGAAGTCAGTACCTTTAGCAAATTGTGGCTTGATTGGAGATAAGTCTAAAAGAGAGT
CGGATGCAAAGTTACATGGTCTTAAGTTGGCGTACAATTGAAGTTCTTTACGGATTTTTAGTAAACCTTG
TTCAGGTCTAACACTACCGGTACCCCATTTAGGACCACCCACAGCACCTAACAAAACGGCATCAGCCTTC
TTGGAGGCTTCCAGCGCCTCATCTGGAAGTGGAACACCTGTAGCATCGATAGCAGCACCACCAATTAAAT
GATTTTCGAAATCGAACTTGACATTGGAACGAACATCAGAAATAGCTTTAAGAACCTTAATGGCTTCGGC
TGTGATTTCTTGACCAACGTGGTCACCTGGCAAAACGACGATCTTCTTAGGGGCAGACATTAGAATGGTA
TATCCTTGAAATATATATATATATATTGCTGAAATGTAAAAGGTAAGAAAAGTTAGAAAGTAAGACGATT
GCTAACCACCTATTGGAAAAAACAATAGGTCCTTAAATAATATTGTCAACTTCAAGTATTGTGATGCAAG
CATTTAGTCATGAACGCTTCTCTATTCTATATGAAAAGCCGGTTCCGGCGCTCTCACCTTTCCTTTTTCT
CCCAATTTTTCAGTTGAAAAAGGTATATGCGTCAGGCGACCTCTGAAATTAACAAAAAATTTCCAGTCAT
CGAATTTGATTCTGTGCGATAGCGCCCCTGTGTGTTCTCGTTATGTTGAGGAAAAAAATAATGGTTGCTA
AGAGATTCGAACTCTTGCATCTTACGATACCTGAGTATTCCCACAGTTAACTGCGGTCAAGATATTTCTT
GAATCAGGCGCCTTAGACCGCTCGGCCAAACAACCAATTACTTGTTGAGAAATAGAGTATAATTATCCTA
TAAATATAACGTTTTTGAACACACATGAACAAGGAAGTACAGGAGACGTCAGGTGGCACTTTTCGGGGAA
ATGTGCGCGGAACCCCTATTTGTTTATTTTTCTAAATACATTCAAATATGTATCCGCTCATGAGACAATA
ACCCTGATAAATGCTTCAATAATATTGAAAAAGGAAGAGTATGAGTATTCAACATTTCCGTGTCGCCCTT
ATTCCCTTTTTTGCGGCATTTTGCCTTCCTGTTTTTGCTCACCCAGAAACGCTGGTGAAAGTAAAAGATG
CTGAAGATCAGTTGGGTGCACGAGTGGGTTACATCGAACTGGATCTCAACAGCGGTAAGATCCTTGAGAG
TTTTCGCCCCGAAGAACGTTTTCCAATGATGAGCACTTTTAAAGTTCTGCTATGTGGCGCGGTATTATCC
CGTATTGACGCCGGGCAAGAGCAACTCGGTCGCCGCATACACTATTCTCAGAATGACTTGGTTGAGTACT
CACCAGTCACAGAAAAGCATCTTACGGATGGCATGACAGTAAGAGAATTATGCAGTGCTGCCATAACCAT
GAGTGATAACACTGCGGCCAACTTACTTCTGACAACGATCGGAGGACCGAAGGAGCTAACCGCTTTTTTG
CACAACATGGGGGATCATGTAACTCGCCTTGATCGTTGGGAACCGGAGCTGAATGAAGCCATACCAAACG
ACGAGCGTGACACCACGATGCCTGTAGCAATGGCAACAACGTTGCGCAAACTATTAACTGGCGAACTACT
TACTCTAGCTTCCCGGCAACAATTAATAGACTGGATGGAGGCGGATAAAGTTGCAGGACCACTTCTGCGC
TCGGCCCTTCCGGCTGGCTGGTTTATTGCTGATAAATCTGGAGCCGGTGAGCGTGGGTCTCGCGGTATCA
TTGCAGCACTGGGGCCAGATGGTAAGCCCTCCCGTATCGTAGTTATCTACACGACGGGGAGTCAGGCAAC
TATGGATGAACGAAATAGACAGATCGCTGAGATAGGTGCCTCACTGATTAAGCATTGGTAACTGTCAGAC
CAAGTTTACTCATATATACTTTAGATTGATTTAAAACTTCATTTTTAATTTAAAAGGATCTAGGTGAAGA
TCCTTTTTGATAATCTCATGACCAAAATCCCTTAACGTGAGTTTTCGTTCCACTGAGCGTCAGACCCCGT
AGAAAAGATCAAAGGATCTTCTTGAGATCCTTTTTTTCTGCGCGTAATCTGCTGCTTGCAAACAAAAAAA
CCACCGCTACCAGCGGTGGTTTGTTTGCCGGATCAAGAGCTACCAACTCTTTTTCCGAAGGTAACTGGCT
TCAGCAGAGCGCAGATACCAAATACTGTTCTTCTAGTGTAGCCGTAGTTAGGCCACCACTTCAAGAACTC
TGTAGCACCGCCTACATACCTCGCTCTGCTAATCCTGTTACCAGTGGCTGCTGCCAGTGGCGATAAGTCG
TGTCTTACCGGGTTGGACTCAAGACGATAGTTACCGGATAAGGCGCAGCGGTCGGGCTGAACGGGGGGTT
CGTGCACACAGCCCAGCTTGGAGCGAACGACCTACACCGAACTGAGATACCTACAGCGTGAGCTATGAGA
AAGCGCCACGCTTCCCGAAGGGAGAAAGGCGGACAGGTATCCGGTAAGCGGCAGGGTCGGAACAGGAGAG
CGCACGAGGGAGCTTCCAGGGGGAAACGCCTGGTATCTTTATAGTCCTGTCGGGTTTCGCCACCTCTGAC
TTGAGCGTCGATTTTTGTGATGCTCGTCAGGGGGGCGGAGCCTATGGAAAAACGCCAGCAACGCGGCCTT
TTTACGGTTCCTGGCCTTTTGCTGGCCTTTTGCTCACATGTTCTTTCCTGCGTTATCCCCTGATTCTGTG
GATAACCGTATTACCGCCTTTGAGTGAGCTGATACCGCTCGCCGCAGCCGAACGACCGAGCGCAGCGAGT
CAGTGAGCGAGGAAGCGGAAGAGCGCCCAATACGCAAACCGCCTCTCCCCGCGCGTTGGCCGATTCATTA
ATGCAGCTGGCACGACAGGTTTCCCGACTGGAAAGCGGGCAGTGAGCGCAACGCAATTAATGTGAGTTAG
CTCACTCATTAGGCACCCCAGGCTTTACACTTTATGCTTCCGGCTCGTATGTTGTGTGGAATTGTGAGCG
GATAACAATTTCACACAGGAAACAGCTATGACCATGATTACGCCAAGCGCGCAATTAACCCTCACTAAAG
GGAACAAAAGCTGGAGCTCCACCGCGGTGGCGGCC
Features (pLannotate 1.2.2; 25 found; start..end, strand, type, name):
     22..665     +  promoter       GAP promoter: S. cerevisiae TDH3; promoter for glyceraldehyde-3-phosphate dehydrogenase
    671..715     +  misc_feature   MCS (fragment): pBluescript multiple cloning site
    717..1835    +  CDS            LYS1: LYS1_YEAST - Experimental evidence at protein level: Swiss-Prot protein existence level 1. Catalyzes the NAD(+)-dependent cleavage of saccharopine to L- lysine and 2-oxoglutarate, the final step in the alpha-aminoadipate (AAA) pathway for lysine biosynthesis. From Saccharomyces cerevisiae (strain ATCC 204508 / S288c) (Baker's yeast).
   1863..2576    +  CDS            GFP: Aequoria victoria green fluorescent protein
   2597..2784    +  terminator     ADH1 terminator: S. cerevisiae ADH1; transcription terminator for the S. cerevisiae alcohol dehydrogenase 1 (ADH1) gene
   2789..2807    -  promoter       T7 promoter: promoter for bacteriophage T7 RNA polymerase
   2815..2970    +  CDS            lacZα (fragment): LacZα fragment of β-galactosidase; lacZ fragment
   2974..3402    +  rep_origin     f1 ori (sequence partly withheld): f1 bacteriophage origin of replication; arrow indicates direction of (+) strand synthesis
   3430..3481    -  misc_feature   bom (fragment): basis of mobility region from pBR322
   3637..5349    -  CDS            ADE2: PUR6_YEAST - Experimental evidence at protein level: Swiss-Prot protein existence level 1. From Saccharomyces cerevisiae (strain ATCC 204508 / S288c) (Baker's yeast).
   5350..5725    -  promoter       ADE2 promoter: S. cerevisiae ADE2
   5736..5849    +  rep_origin     f1 ori (fragment): f1 bacteriophage origin of replication; arrow indicates direction of (+) strand synthesis
   5850..5949    -  misc_feature   bom (fragment): basis of mobility region from pBR322
   6051..6086    -  CDS            rop (fragment): Rop protein, which maintains plasmids at low copy number; rop
   6399..7493    -  CDS            LEU2: 3-isopropylmalate dehydrogenase, required for leucine biosynthesis; S. cerevisiae LEU2; yeast auxotrophic marker
   7494..7901    -  promoter       LEU2 promoter: S. cerevisiae LEU2
   8069..8173    +  promoter       AmpR promoter: bla
   8174..9034    +  CDS            AmpR: β-lactamase; bla; confers resistance to ampicillin, carbenicillin, and related antibiotics
   9205..9793    +  rep_origin     ori: high-copy-number ColE1/pMB1/pBR322/pUC origin of replication
   9976..10068   +  CDS            lacI (fragment): lac repressor; lacI; The lac repressor binds to the lac operator to inhibit transcription in E. coli. This inhibition can be relieved by adding lactose or isopropyl-β-D-thiogalactopyranoside (IPTG).
  10081..10102   +  protein_bind   CAP binding site: CAP binding activates transcription in the presence of cAMP. E. coli catabolite activator protein
  10117..10147   +  promoter       lac promoter: promoter for the E. coli lac operon
  10155..10171   +  protein_bind   lac operator: The lac repressor binds to the lac operator to inhibit transcription in E. coli. This inhibition can be relieved by adding lactose or isopropyl-β-D-thiogalactopyranoside (IPTG). lac repressor encoded by lacI
  10216..10234   +  promoter       T3 promoter: promoter for bacteriophage T3 RNA polymerase
  10247..3       +  misc_feature   MCS (fragment) (across the origin): pBluescript multiple cloning site
