[The description below was written by a language model from this plasmid's Addgene catalogue record and pLannotate feature annotations shown in this document.]
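Description:
pRH3218 is a yeast integrating plasmid (YIp) of about 10.3 kb, built on the pRH3022 backbone for expression of a candidate protein quality control substrate in Saccharomyces cerevisiae. No yeast replication origin (2μ or CEN/ARS) appears in the feature table, consistent with the YIp designation, so stable maintenance in yeast depends on chromosomal integration. The plasmid carries both ADE2 and LEU2 with their native promoters. These can serve as auxotrophic markers and as homology for targeting, although the record does not state which locus is used or how the plasmid is linearised. In E. coli it is propagated as a high-copy plasmid through a ColE1/pUC-type origin with ampicillin selection (β-lactamase). Remnants of a pBluescript-type scaffold are also present, including an f1 origin, lacZα and lac promoter/operator fragments, T3 and T7 promoters, and partial bom and rop sequences.

The expression cassette places the strong constitutive TDH3 (GAP) promoter upstream of the LYS1 open reading frame, which encodes saccharopine dehydrogenase, the enzyme catalysing the final step of lysine biosynthesis. This copy bears a W151N substitution. The coding sequence is followed closely by GFP, giving a C-terminal fluorescent fusion, and transcription ends at the ADH1 terminator.

According to the stated purpose, the construct belongs to a set of quality control substrates and matched controls from a study of proteins that are functional yet degraded. The GFP tag would allow steady-state levels and turnover of the lys1-W151N protein to be followed by fluorescence or immunodetection, for example when compared with wild-type Lys1-GFP or across degradation-pathway mutants. The record does not specify the particular assays or the pathways involved.
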