Addgene plasmid #210186: pRH3218
Purpose: Protein quality control substrate and associated control YIp ADE2-LEU2 pTDH3::lys1-W151N-GFP::tADH1
Depositing lab: Randy Hampton. Depositing organization: University of California, San Diego (UCSD). Publication: Exploring the "misfolding problem" by systematic discovery and analysis of functional-but-degraded proteins. Flagg MP, Lam B, Lam DK, Le TM, Kao A, Slaiwa YI, Hampton RY. Mol Biol Cell. 2023 Dec 1;34(13):ar125. doi: 10.1091/mbc.E23-06-0248. Epub 2023 Sep 20. PubMed 37729018.
Backbone
  Vector backbone: pRH3022
  Vector type: Yeast Expression
Growth in bacteria
  Bacterial resistance: Ampicillin, 100 μg/mL
  Growth temperature: 37°C
  Growth strain: DH5alpha
  Copy number: High Copy
Gene/Insert
  Gene/Insert name: YIp ADE2-LEU2 pTDH3::lys1-W151N-GFP::tADH1
  Species: S. cerevisiae (budding yeast)
  Mutation: W151N
  Entrez Gene: LYS1 (a.k.a. YIR034C)
  Cloning method: Gibson Cloning
Terms and licenses: Academic/Nonprofit Terms; Industry Terms: Not Available to Industry
How to cite: pRH3218 was a gift from Randy Hampton (Addgene plasmid # 210186 ; http://n2t.net/addgene:210186 ; RRID:Addgene_210186)
